>Addgene plasmid #156999 | pD649-HAsp-SIGLEC1(Trunc2)-Fc(DAPA)-AviTag-6xHis | addgene full sequence | sequence record 447075 | Addgene NGS Result
TTTCAATATTATTGAAGCATTTATCAGGGTTATTGTCTCATGAGCGGATACATATTTGAATGTATTTAGA
AAAATAAACAAATAGGGGTCAGTGTTACAACCAATTAACCAATTCTGAACATTATCGCGAGCCCATTTAT
ACCTGAATATGGCTCATAACACCCCTTGCTCATGACCAAAATCCCTTAACGTGAGTTACGCGCGCGTCGT
TCCACTGAGCGTCAGACCCCGTAGAAAAGATCAAAGGATCTTCTTGAGATCCTTTTTTTCTGCGCGTAAT
CTGCTGCTTGCAAACAAAAAAACCACCGCTACCAGCGGTGGTTTGTTTGCCGGATCAAGAGCTACCAACT
CTTTTTCCGAAGGTAACTGGCTTCAGCAGAGCGCAGATACCAAATACTGTTCTTCTAGTGTAGCCGTAGT
TAGCCCACCACTTCAAGAACTCTGTAGCACCGCCTACATACCTCGCTCTGCTAATCCTGTTACCAGTGGC
TGCTGCCAGTGGCGATAAGTCGTGTCTTACCGGGTTGGACTCAAGACGATAGTTACCGGATAAGGCGCAG
CGGTCGGGCTGAACGGGGGGTTCGTGCACACAGCCCAGCTTGGAGCGAACGACCTACACCGAACTGAGAT
ACCTACAGCGTGAGCTATGAGAAAGCGCCACGCTTCCCGAAGGGAGAAAGGCGGACAGGTATCCGGTAAG
CGGCAGGGTCGGAACAGGAGAGCGCACGAGGGAGCTTCCAGGGGGAAACGCCTGGTATCTTTATAGTCCT
GTCGGGTTTCGCCACCTCTGACTTGAGCGTCGATTTTTGTGATGCTCGTCAGGGGGGCGGAGCCTATGGA
AAAACGCCAGCAACGCGGCCTTTTTACGGTTCCTGGCCTTTTGCTGGCCTTTTGCTCACATGTTCTTTCC
TGCGTTATCCCCTGATTCTGTGGATAACCGTATTACCGCCTTTGAGTGAGCTGATACCGCTCGCCGCAGC
CGAACGACCGAGCGCAGCGAGTCAGTGAGCGAGGAAGCGGAAGGCGAGAGTAGGGAACTGCCAGGCATCA
AACTAAGCAGAAGGCCCCTGACGGATGGCCTTTTTGCGTTTCTACAAACTCTTTCTGTGTTGTAAAACGA
CGGCCAGTCTTAAGCTCGGGCCCCCTGGGCGGTTCTGATAACGAGTAATCGTTAATCCGCAAATAACGTA
AAAACCCGCTTCGGCGGGTTTTTTTATGGGGGGAGTTTAGGGAAAGAGCATTTGTCAGAATATTTAAGGG
CGCCTGTCACTTTGCTTGATATATGAGAATTATTTAACCTTATAAATGAGAAAAAAGCAACGCACTTTAA
ATAAGATACGTTGCTTTTTCGATTGATGAACACCTATAATTAAACTATTCATCTATTATTTATGATTTTT
TGTATATACAATATTTCTAGTTTGTTAAAGAGAATTAAGAAAATAAATCTCGAAAATAATAAAGGGAAAA
TCAGTTTTTGATATCAAAATTATACATGTCAACGATAATACAAAATATAATACAAACTATAAGATGTTAT
CAGTATTTATTATCATTTAGAATAAATTTTGTGTCGCCCTTAATTGTGAGCGGATAACAATTACGAGCTT
CATGCACAGTGGCGTTGACTCAATATTGGCCATTAGCCATATTATTCATTGGTTATATAGCATAAATCAA
TATTGGCTATTGGCCATTGCATACGTTGTATCTATATCATAATATGTACATTTATATTGGCTCATGTCCA
ATATGACCGCCATGTTGGCATTGATTATTGACTAGTTATTAATAGTAATCAATTACGGGGTCATTAGTTC
ATAGCCCATATATGGAGTTCCGCGTTACATAACTTACGGTAAATGGCCCGCCTGGCTGACCGCCCAACGA
CCCCCGCCCATTGACGTCAATAATGACGTATGTTCCCATAGTAACGCCAATAGGGACTTTCCATTGACGT
CAATGGGTGGAGTATTTACGGTAAACTGCCCACTTGGCAGTACATCAAGTGTATCATATGCCAAGTACGC
CCCCTATTGACGTCAATGACGGTAAATGGCCCGCCTGGCATTATGCCCAGTACATGACCTTATGGGACTT
TCCTACTTGGCAGTACATCTACGTATTAGTCATCGCTATTACCATGGTGATGCGGTTTTGGCAGTACATC
AATGGGCGTGGATAGCGGTTTGACTCACGGGGATTTCCAAGTCTCCACCCCATTGACGTCAATGGGAGTT
TGTTTTGGCACCAAAATCAACGGGACTTTCCAAAATGTCGTAACAACTCCGCCCCATTGACGCAAATGGG
CGGTAGGCGTGTACGGTGGGAGGTCTATATAAGCAGAGCTCGTTTAGTGAACCGTCAGATCGCCTGGAGA
CGCCATCCACGCTGTTTTGACCTCCATAGAAGACACCGGGACCGATCCAGCCTCCGCGGCCGGGAACGGT
GCATTGGAACGCGGATTCCCCGTGCCAAGAGTGACGTAAGTACCGCCTATAGAGTCTATAGGCCCACCCC
CTTGGCTTCGTTAGAACGCGGCTACAATTAATACATAACCTTATGTATCATACACATACGATTTAGGTGA
CACTATAGAATAACATCCACTTTGCCTTTCTCTCCACAGGTGTCCACTCCCAGGTCCAACTGCACCTCGG
TTCTATCGAAAACGCGCCTGCTAGCGCCACCATGAAGACCATCATTGCCCTGAGCTACATCTTCTGCCTG
GTGTTCGCTGCGGCCGCCTCTTGGGGAGTTAGTTCTCCTCAGGATGTGCAGGGCGTGAAGGGCTCTTGTC
TGCTGATCCCCTGCATCTTCAGCTTCCCCGCTGACGTGGAAGTGCCTGATGGAATCACCGCCATCTGGTA
CTACGACTACAGCGGCCAGAGACAGGTGGTGTCTCACTCTGCCGATCCTAAGCTGGTGGAAGCCAGATTC
AGAGGCAGAACCGAGTTCATGGGCAACCCCGAGCACAGAGTGTGCAACCTGCTGCTGAAAGACCTGCAGC
CTGAGGACAGCGGCAGCTACAACTTCAGATTCGAGATCAGCGAAGTGAACCGTTGGAGCGACGTGAAGGG
AACCCTGGTCACAGTGACCGAGGAACCCAGAGTGCCTACAATCGCCTCTCCTGTGGAACTGCTGGAAGGC
ACCGAGGTGGACTTCAACTGTAGCACCCCTTACGTGTGCCTGCAAGAGCAAGTTCGGCTGCAGTGGCAGG
GACAAGATCCTGCCAGAAGCGTGACCTTCAACAGCCAGAAGTTTGAGCCAACAGGCGTGGGCCACCTGGA
AACCCTGCATATGGCTATGTCTTGGCAGGACCACGGCAGAATCCTGAGATGCCAGCTGAGCGTGGCCAAT
CACAGAGCCCAGAGCGAGATCCATCTGCAAGTGAAGTATGCCCCTAAAGGCGTGAAGATTCTGCTGAGCC
CCAGCGGCAGAAATATCCTGCCTGGCGAGCTGGTCACCCTGACCTGTCAAGTGAATAGCAGCTACCCCGC
CGTGTCCAGCATCAAGTGGCTGAAGGATGGCGTGCGGCTGCAGACAAAAACTGGCGTTCTGCATCTGCCT
CAGGCCGCTTGGAGTGATGCTGGCGTGTACACCTGTCAGGCCGAGAATGGCGTTGGCTCTCTGGTGTCTC
CTCCTATCTCTCTGCACATCTTCATGGCCGAGGTCCAGGTTTCCCCTGCCGGACCTATCCTGGAAAACCA
GACCGTGACACTCGTGTGCAACACCCCTAATGAGGCCCCTAGCGACCTGCGGTACAGCTGGTATAAGAAC
CACGTGCTGCTCGAGGACGCCCACTCTCACACACTGAGACTGCATCTGGCCACCAGAGCCGATACCGGCT
TCTACTTCTGCGAGGTGCAGAATGTGCACGGCTCTGAGAGATCTGGCCCTGTGTCCGTGGTGGTCAATCA
CCCTCCACTGACACCTGTGCTGACCGCCTTTCTGGAAACACAGGCCGGACTCGTGGGCATCCTGCACTGT
TCTGTGGTGTCTGAACCTCTGGCCACACTGGTGCTGTCTCACGGCGGACATATTCTGGCCAGCACAAGCG
GCGATAGCGATCACAGCCCTAGATTCAGCGGCACCAGCGGACCTAACAGCCTGCGGCTGGAAATCCGCGA
CCTGGAAGAAACAGACTCCGGCGAGTACAAGTGCAGCGCCACCAATTCTCTGGGCAACGCCACCAGCACA
CTGGACTTTCATGCCAATGCCGCCAGACTGCTGATTTCTCCTGCTGCCGAAGTGGTGGAAGGACAGGCTG
TGACACTGTCCTGTAGAAGCGGACTGAGCCCTACACCTGATGCCAGGTTTAGCTGGTATCTGAACGGCGC
CCTGCTGCATGAAGGCCCTGGATCTTCTCTTCTGCTGCCTGCCGCTTCTAGCACCGATGCCGGCTCTTAT
CACTGTAGAGCCAGAGATGGACACAGCGCCTCTGGACCATCTTCTCCAGCTGTCCTGACAGTGCTGTACC
CTCCTAGACAGCCCACCTTCACCACCAGACTGGATTTGGATGCTGCTGGTGCTGGCGCTGGGAGAAGAGG
ACTGCTGCTGTGTAGAGTGGACAGCGATCCTCCTGCTAGACTGCAGCTGCTGCACAAGGATAGAGTGGTG
GCCACATCTCTGCCTAGCGGCGGAGGATGTTCTACCTGTGGCGGCTGTAGCCCCAGAATGAAGGTTACAA
AGGCCCCTAACCTGCTGAGGGTCGAGATCCACAATCCTCTGCTCGAAGAGGAAGGCCTGTACCTCTGCGA
AGCCAGCAATGCCCTGGGCAATGCCAGCACCTCTGCCACCTTTAATGGACAGGCCACCGTGCTGGCTATC
GCCCCTAGTCATACACTGCAAGAGGGCACAGAGGCCAACCTGACCTGCAATGTGTCAAGAGAAGCCGCCG
GATCTCCCGCCAACTTCAGCTGGTTTAGAAACGGCGTGCTGTGGGCCCAGGGACCTCTTGAAACAGTGAC
ACTGCTGCCCGTGGCCAGAACAGATGCCGCACTGTATGCCTGTCGGATTCTGACAGAAGCTGGCGCCCAG
CTGTCTACACCTGTTCTGCTGTCTGTGCTGTATCCACCTGACAGACCTAAGCTGTCTGCCCTGCTGGATA
TGGGACAGGGACACATGGCCCTGTTCATCTGCACCGTGGATAGCAGACCACTGGCTCTGCTTGCCCTGTT
TCATGGCGAACATCTGCTGGCCACAAGCCTGGGACCTCAGGTGCCATCTCATGGCAGATTTCAGGCCAAG
GCCGAGGCCAATAGCCTGAAGCTGGAAGTCCGAGAACTCGGCCTGGGCGATTCTGGCAGCTATAGATGCG
AGGCCACAAACGTGCTGGGCAGCAGCAACACCAGCCTGTTCTTTCAAGTCCGAGGCGCGCCGGGCGGCGA
CAAGACCCACACCTGCCCCCCCTGCCCAGCTCCAGAACTGCTGGGAGGGCCTTCCGTGTTCCTGTTCCCC
CCCAAGCCCAAGGACACCCTGATGATCAGCAGGACCCCCGAGGTGACCTGCGTGGTGGTGGCCGTGTCCC
ACGAGGACCCAGAGGTGAAGTTCAACTGGTACGTGGACGGCGTGGAGGTGCACAACGCCAAGACCAAGCC
CAGAGAGGAGCAGTACAACAGCACCTACAGGGTGGTGTCCGTGCTGACCGTGCTGCACCAGGACTGGCTG
AACGGCAAAGAATACAAGTGCAAAGTCTCCAACAAGGCCCTGGCTGCCCCAATCGAAAAGACAATCAGCA
AGGCCAAGGGCCAGCCACGGGAGCCCCAGGTGTACACCCTGCCCCCCAGCCGGGAGGAGATGACCAAGAA
CCAGGTGTCCCTGACCTGTCTGGTGAAGGGCTTCTACCCCAGCGATATCGCCGTGGAGTGGGAGAGCAAC
GGCCAGCCCGAGAACAACTACAAGACCACCCCCCCAGTGCTGGACAGCGACGGCAGCTTCTTCCTGTACA
GCAAGCTGACCGTGGACAAGTCCAGGTGGCAGCAGGGCAACGTGTTCAGCTGCAGCGTGATGCACGAGGC
CCTGCACAACCACTACACCCAGAAGTCCCTGAGCCTGAGCCCCGGCGGCAGCGGTCTTAATGATATTTTC
GAGGCTCAGAAGATTGAGTGGCATGAACACCACCACCATCACCACTAAGGCCGGCCTGTAGTCACTGGCA
CAACGCGTTACCCGGTAAGCCAATCGGGTATACACGGTCGTCATACTGCAGACAGGGTTCTTCTACTTTG
CAAGATAGTCTTGAGTAGTAAAATAAATAGATAGAGAAAATCAGCCTCGACTGTGCCTTCTAGTTGCCAG
CCATCTGTTGTTTGCCCCTCCCCCGTGCCTTCCTTGACCCTGGAAGGTGCCACTCCCACTGTCCTTTCCT
AATAAAATGAGGAAATTGCATCACAACACTCAACCCTATCTCGGTCTATTCTTTTGATTTATAAGGGATT
TTGCCGATTTCGGCCTATTGGTTAAAAAATGAGCTGATTTAACAAAAATTTAACGCGAATTAATTCTGTG
GAATGTGTGTCAGTTAGGGTGTGGAAAGTCCCCAGGCTCCCCAGCAGGCAGAAGTATGCAAAGCATGCAT
CTCAATTAGTCAGCAACCAGGTGTGGAAAGTCCCCAGGCTCCCCAGCAGGCAGAAGTATGCAAAGCATGC
ATCTCAATTAGTCAGCAACCATAGTCCCGCCCCTAACTCCGCCCATCCCGCCCCTAACTCCGCCCAGTTC
CGCCCATTCTCCGCCCCATGGCTGACTAATTTTTTTTATTTATGCAGAGGCCGAGGCCGCCTCTGCCTCT
GAGCTATTCCAGAAGTAGTGAGGAGGCTTTTTTGGAGGCCTAGGCTTTTGCAAAAAGCTCCCGGGAGCTT
GTATATCCATTTTCGGATCTGATCAGCACGTGTTGACAATTAATCATCGGCATAGTATATCGGCATAGTA
TAATACGACAAGGTGAGGAACTAAACCATGACCGAGTACAAGCCCACGGTGCGCCTCGCCACCCGCGACG
ACGTCCCCAGGGCCGTACGCACCCTCGCCGCCGCGTTCGCCGACTACCCCGCCACGCGCCACACCGTCGA
TCCGGACCGCCACATCGAGCGGGTCACCGAGCTGCAAGAACTCTTCCTCACGCGCGTCGGGCTCGACATC
GGCAAGGTGTGGGTCGCGGACGACGGCGCCGCGGTGGCGGTCTGGACCACGCCGGAGAGCGTCGAAGCGG
GGGCGGTGTTCGCCGAGATCGGCCCGCGCATGGCCGAGTTGAGCGGTTCCCGGCTGGCCGCGCAGCAACA
GATGGAAGGCCTCCTGGCGCCGCACCGGCCCAAGGAGCCCGCGTGGTTCCTGGCCACCGTCGGCGTCTCG
CCCGACCACCAGGGCAAGGGTCTGGGCAGCGCCGTCGTGCTCCCCGGAGTGGAGGCGGCCGAGCGCGCCG
GGGTGCCCGCCTTCCTGGAGACATCCGCGCCCCGCAACCTCCCCTTCTACGAGCGGCTCGGCTTCACCGT
CACCGCCGACGTCGAGGTGCCCGAAGGACCGCGCACCTGGTGCATGACCCGCAAGCCCGGTGCCTGACAC
GTGCTACGAGATTTCGATTCCACCGCCGCCTTCTATGAAAGGTTGGGCTTCGGAATCGTTTTCCGGGACG
CCGGCTGGATGATCCTCCAGCGCGGGGATCTCATGCTGGAGTTCTTCGCCCACCCCAACTTGTTTATTGC
AGCTTATAATGGTTACAAATAAAGCAATAGCATCACAAATTTCACAAATAAAGCATTTTTTTCACTGCAT
TCTAGTTGTGGTTTGTCCAAACTCATCAATGTATCTTATCATGTCTGTATACCGTCGACCTCTAGCTAGA
GCTTGGCGTAATCATGGTCATTACCAATGCTTAATCAGTGAGGCACCTATCTCAGCGATCTGTCTATTTC
GTTCATCCATAGTTGCCTGACTCCCCGTCGTGTAGATAACTACGATACGGGAGGGCTTACCATCTGGCCC
CAGCGCTGCGATGATACCGCGAGAACCACGCTCACCGGCTCCGGATTTATCAGCAATAAACCAGCCAGCC
GGAAGGGCCGAGCGCAGAAGTGGTCCTGCAACTTTATCCGCCTCCATCCAGTCTATTAATTGTTGCCGGG
AAGCTAGAGTAAGTAGTTCGCCAGTTAATAGTTTGCGCAACGTTGTTGCCATCGCTACAGGCATCGTGGT
GTCACGCTCGTCGTTTGGTATGGCTTCATTCAGCTCCGGTTCCCAACGATCAAGGCGAGTTACATGATCC
CCCATGTTGTGCAAAAAAGCGGTTAGCTCCTTCGGTCCTCCGATCGTTGTCAGAAGTAAGTTGGCCGCAG
TGTTATCACTCATGGTTATGGCAGCACTGCATAATTCTCTTACTGTCATGCCATCCGTAAGATGCTTTTC
TGTGACTGGTGAGTACTCAACCAAGTCATTCTGAGAATAGTGTATGCGGCGACCGAGTTGCTCTTGCCCG
GCGTCAATACGGGATAATACCGCGCCACATAGCAGAACTTTAAAAGTGCTCATCATTGGAAAACGTTCTT
CGGGGCGAAAACTCTCAAGGATCTTACCGCTGTTGAGATCCAGTTCGATGTAACCCACTCGTGCACCCAA
CTGATCTTCAGCATCTTTTACTTTCACCAGCGTTTCTGGGTGAGCAAAAACAGGAAGGCAAAATGCCGCA
AAAAAGGGAATAAGGGCGACACGGAAATGTTGAATACTCATATTCTTCCTT
Features (pLannotate 1.2.2; 21 found; start..end, strand, type, name):
    119..143     -  CDS            KanR (fragment): aminoglycoside phosphotransferase; aph(3')-Ia; confers resistance to kanamycin
    254..842     +  rep_origin     ori: high-copy-number ColE1/pMB1/pBR322/pUC origin of replication
   1067..1084    +  terminator     rrnB T2 terminator (fragment): transcription terminator T2 from the E. coli rrnB gene
   1109..1128    -  CDS            lacZα (fragment): LacZα fragment of β-galactosidase; lacZ fragment
   1584..1600    +  protein_bind   lac operator: The lac repressor binds to the lac operator to inhibit transcription in E. coli. This inhibition can be relieved by adding lactose or isopropyl-β-D-thiogalactopyranoside (IPTG). lac repressor encoded by lacI
   1843..2146    +  enhancer       CMV enhancer: human cytomegalovirus immediate early enhancer
   2147..2350    +  promoter       CMV promoter: human cytomegalovirus (CMV) immediate early promoter
   2486..2529    +  intron         CMV intron (fragment): modified intron A from human cytomegalovirus
   2581..2599    +  promoter       SP6 promoter: promoter for bacteriophage SP6 RNA polymerase
   2603..2640    +  CDS            IgH signal sequence (fragment): signal sequence from the mouse immunoglobulin heavy chain variable region
   2737..5781    +  CDS            SIGLEC1 (fragment): SN_HUMAN - Also known as SN. Experimental evidence at protein level: Swiss-Prot protein existence level 1. Acts as an endocytic receptor mediating clathrin dependent endocytosis. Macrophage-restricted adhesion molecule that mediates sialic-acid dependent binding to lymphocytes, including granulocytes, monocytes, natural killer cells, B-cells and CD8 T-cells. Preferentially binds to alpha-2,3-linked sialic acid (By similarity). Binds to SPN/CD43 on T-cells (By similarity). May play a role in hemopoiesis. From Homo sapiens (Human).
   5743..6021    +  CDS            Ighg1 (fragment): IGHG1_MOUSE - Also known as Igh-4. Experimental evidence at protein level: Swiss-Prot protein existence level 1. From Mus musculus (Mouse).
   6281..6392    +  polyA_signal   bGH poly(A) signal: bovine growth hormone polyadenylation signal
   6393..6501    +  rep_origin     f1 ori (fragment): f1 bacteriophage origin of replication; arrow indicates direction of (+) strand synthesis
   6515..6844    +  promoter       SV40 promoter: SV40 enhancer and early promoter
   6892..6939    +  promoter       EM7 promoter: synthetic bacterial promoter&nbsp
   6958..7557    +  CDS            PuroR (fragment): puromycin N-acetyltransferase; pac from Streptomyces; confers resistance to puromycin
   7567..7692    +  CDS            ble (fragment): BLE_KLEPN - Experimental evidence at protein level: Swiss-Prot protein existence level 1. Binding protein with a strong affinity to the bleomycin family of antibiotics. Binds to CL990; an antimitotic-antibiotic compound. From Klebsiella pneumoniae.
   7687..7808    +  polyA_signal   SV40 poly(A) signal: SV40 polyadenylation signal
   7861..8721    -  CDS            AmpR: β-lactamase; bla; confers resistance to ampicillin, carbenicillin, and related antibiotics
   8724..89      -  promoter       AmpR promoter (fragment) (across the origin): bla
