[The description below was written by a language model from this plasmid's Addgene catalogue record and pLannotate feature annotations shown in this document.]
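Description:
pD649-HAsp-SIGLEC1(Trunc2)-Fc(DAPA)-AviTag-6xHis is a mammalian expression plasmid built on the pD649 backbone for secreted production of a partial extracellular domain of human SIGLEC1 (CD169, sialoadhesin), a macrophage adhesion receptor that binds sialic acids. It is maintained in E. coli at high copy through a ColE1/pUC-type origin and selected with ampicillin via an intact β-lactamase gene. The short KanR, lacZα, f1 ori and rrnB terminator matches in the annotated sequence are only fragments, apparently backbone remnants.

Expression is driven by the CMV immediate-early enhancer and promoter, followed by a fragment of CMV intron A and an SP6 promoter that can serve for in vitro transcription or as a sequencing primer site. The open reading frame begins with a signal peptide: the name indicates an HA signal peptide ("HAsp"), whereas the automated annotation calls a partial match to an immunoglobulin heavy-chain signal sequence. The truncated SIGLEC1 ectodomain ("Trunc2") lies between preserved NotI and AscI sites and is fused at its C terminus to a human IgG Fc carrying the D265A and P329A (DAPA) substitutions, which are generally used to reduce Fc effector binding. An AviTag for site-specific biotinylation and a 6xHis tag for affinity purification follow, and the transcript ends at a bGH polyadenylation signal. The feature table labels the Fc region only as a partial mouse Ighg1 homology, and its SIGLEC1 span is longer than the stated insert size. A separate SV40/EM7-driven puromycin resistance cassette with an SV40 poly(A) signal could allow selection of mammalian cells. The depositor cautions that some plasmids in this collection may carry an IS4-like transposase upstream of the CMV promoter. The construct belongs to a set made for mapping human IgSF cell-surface protein interactions.
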