Addgene plasmid #156999: pD649-HAsp-SIGLEC1(Trunc2)-Fc(DAPA)-AviTag-6xHis
Purpose: Mammalian expression of cell-surface protein partial extracellular domain fused to Fc(DAPA)-Avi-6xHis. Protein is secreted from cells.
Depositing lab: Chris Garcia. Depositing organization: Stanford University. Publication: A Human IgSF Cell-Surface Interactome Reveals a Complex Network of Protein-Protein Interactions. Wojtowicz WM, Vielmetter J, Fernandes RA, Siepe DH, Eastman CL, Chisholm GB, Cox S, Klock H, Anderson PW, Rue SM, Miller JJ, Glaser SM, Bragstad ML, Vance J, Lam AW, Lesley SA, Zinn K, Garcia KC. Cell. 2020 Aug 20;182(4):1027-1043.e17. doi: 10.1016/j.cell.2020.07.025. PubMed 32822567.
Backbone
  Vector backbone: pD649
  Backbone size w/o insert (bp): 6106
  Vector type: Mammalian Expression
Growth in bacteria
  Bacterial resistance: Ampicillin, 100 μg/mL
  Growth temperature: 37°C
  Growth strain: DH5alpha
  Copy number: High Copy
Gene/Insert
  Gene/Insert name: SIGLEC1 (alt name: SN)
  Species: H. sapiens (human)
  Insert size (bp): 2625
  Mutation: Fc region of human IgG contains D265A and P329A mutations (DAPA)
  Entrez Gene: SIGLEC1 (a.k.a. CD169, SIGLEC-1, SN)
  Promoter: CMV/SP6
  Tag / fusion protein: Fc(DAPA)-AviTag-6xHis (C terminal on backbone)
  Cloning method: Restriction Enzyme; 5′ cloning site GCGGCCGC (not destroyed); 3′ cloning site GGCGCGCC (not destroyed)
  Sequencing primers: 5′ ATTTAGGTGACACTATAG; 3′ CACGTACCAGTTGAACTTCACC
Resource information
  A portion of this plasmid was derived from a plasmid made by: synthesis by ThermoFisher
Terms and licenses: Academic/Nonprofit Terms; Industry Terms: Not Available to Industry
Depositor comments: Some plasmids in this collection may have an IS4-like element ISVsa5 family transposase upstream of the CMV promoter.
How to cite: pD649-HAsp-SIGLEC1(Trunc2)-Fc(DAPA)-AviTag-6xHis was a gift from Chris Garcia (Addgene plasmid # 156999 ; http://n2t.net/addgene:156999 ; RRID:Addgene_156999)
