>Addgene plasmid #156999 | pD649-HAsp-SIGLEC1(Trunc2)-Fc(DAPA)-AviTag-6xHis | depositor partial sequence | sequence record 303108 | insert (extracellular domain truncation)
TCTTGGGGAGTTAGTTCTCCTCAGGATGTGCAGGGCGTGAAGGGCTCTTGTCTGCTGATCCCCTGCATCT
TCAGCTTCCCCGCTGACGTGGAAGTGCCTGATGGAATCACCGCCATCTGGTACTACGACTACAGCGGCCA
GAGACAGGTGGTGTCTCACTCTGCCGATCCTAAGCTGGTGGAAGCCAGATTCAGAGGCAGAACCGAGTTC
ATGGGCAACCCCGAGCACAGAGTGTGCAACCTGCTGCTGAAAGACCTGCAGCCTGAGGACAGCGGCAGCT
ACAACTTCAGATTCGAGATCAGCGAAGTGAACCGTTGGAGCGACGTGAAGGGAACCCTGGTCACAGTGAC
CGAGGAACCCAGAGTGCCTACAATCGCCTCTCCTGTGGAACTGCTGGAAGGCACCGAGGTGGACTTCAAC
TGTAGCACCCCTTACGTGTGCCTGCAAGAGCAAGTTCGGCTGCAGTGGCAGGGACAAGATCCTGCCAGAA
GCGTGACCTTCAACAGCCAGAAGTTTGAGCCAACAGGCGTGGGCCACCTGGAAACCCTGCATATGGCTAT
GTCTTGGCAGGACCACGGCAGAATCCTGAGATGCCAGCTGAGCGTGGCCAATCACAGAGCCCAGAGCGAG
ATCCATCTGCAAGTGAAGTATGCCCCTAAAGGCGTGAAGATTCTGCTGAGCCCCAGCGGCAGAAATATCC
TGCCTGGCGAGCTGGTCACCCTGACCTGTCAAGTGAATAGCAGCTACCCCGCCGTGTCCAGCATCAAGTG
GCTGAAGGATGGCGTGCGGCTGCAGACAAAAACTGGCGTTCTGCATCTGCCTCAGGCCGCTTGGAGTGAT
GCTGGCGTGTACACCTGTCAGGCCGAGAATGGCGTTGGCTCTCTGGTGTCTCCTCCTATCTCTCTGCACA
TCTTCATGGCCGAGGTCCAGGTTTCCCCTGCCGGACCTATCCTGGAAAACCAGACCGTGACACTCGTGTG
CAACACCCCTAATGAGGCCCCTAGCGACCTGCGGTACAGCTGGTATAAGAACCACGTGCTGCTCGAGGAC
GCCCACTCTCACACACTGAGACTGCATCTGGCCACCAGAGCCGATACCGGCTTCTACTTCTGCGAGGTGC
AGAATGTGCACGGCTCTGAGAGATCTGGCCCTGTGTCCGTGGTGGTCAATCACCCTCCACTGACACCTGT
GCTGACCGCCTTTCTGGAAACACAGGCCGGACTCGTGGGCATCCTGCACTGTTCTGTGGTGTCTGAACCT
CTGGCCACACTGGTGCTGTCTCACGGCGGACATATTCTGGCCAGCACAAGCGGCGATAGCGATCACAGCC
CTAGATTCAGCGGCACCAGCGGACCTAACAGCCTGCGGCTGGAAATCCGCGACCTGGAAGAAACAGACTC
CGGCGAGTACAAGTGCAGCGCCACCAATTCTCTGGGCAACGCCACCAGCACACTGGACTTTCATGCCAAT
GCCGCCAGACTGCTGATTTCTCCTGCTGCCGAAGTGGTGGAAGGACAGGCTGTGACACTGTCCTGTAGAA
GCGGACTGAGCCCTACACCTGATGCCAGGTTTAGCTGGTATCTGAACGGCGCCCTGCTGCATGAAGGCCC
TGGATCTTCTCTTCTGCTGCCTGCCGCTTCTAGCACCGATGCCGGCTCTTATCACTGTAGAGCCAGAGAT
GGACACAGCGCCTCTGGACCATCTTCTCCAGCTGTCCTGACAGTGCTGTACCCTCCTAGACAGCCCACCT
TCACCACCAGACTGGATTTGGATGCTGCTGGTGCTGGCGCTGGGAGAAGAGGACTGCTGCTGTGTAGAGT
GGACAGCGATCCTCCTGCTAGACTGCAGCTGCTGCACAAGGATAGAGTGGTGGCCACATCTCTGCCTAGC
GGCGGAGGATGTTCTACCTGTGGCGGCTGTAGCCCCAGAATGAAGGTTACAAAGGCCCCTAACCTGCTGA
GGGTCGAGATCCACAATCCTCTGCTCGAAGAGGAAGGCCTGTACCTCTGCGAAGCCAGCAATGCCCTGGG
CAATGCCAGCACCTCTGCCACCTTTAATGGACAGGCCACCGTGCTGGCTATCGCCCCTAGTCATACACTG
CAAGAGGGCACAGAGGCCAACCTGACCTGCAATGTGTCAAGAGAAGCCGCCGGATCTCCCGCCAACTTCA
GCTGGTTTAGAAACGGCGTGCTGTGGGCCCAGGGACCTCTTGAAACAGTGACACTGCTGCCCGTGGCCAG
AACAGATGCCGCACTGTATGCCTGTCGGATTCTGACAGAAGCTGGCGCCCAGCTGTCTACACCTGTTCTG
CTGTCTGTGCTGTATCCACCTGACAGACCTAAGCTGTCTGCCCTGCTGGATATGGGACAGGGACACATGG
CCCTGTTCATCTGCACCGTGGATAGCAGACCACTGGCTCTGCTTGCCCTGTTTCATGGCGAACATCTGCT
GGCCACAAGCCTGGGACCTCAGGTGCCATCTCATGGCAGATTTCAGGCCAAGGCCGAGGCCAATAGCCTG
AAGCTGGAAGTCCGAGAACTCGGCCTGGGCGATTCTGGCAGCTATAGATGCGAGGCCACAAACGTGCTGG
GCAGCAGCAACACCAGCCTGTTCTTTCAAGTCCGA
